>Addgene plasmid #22711 | pAc5.1A-Dm-miR-1 | depositor full sequence | sequence record 57771 | pAc5.1A-Dm-miR-1 sequence 5832 bps
CTTCAAGGAATTAATTCTATATTCTAAAAACACAAATGATACTTCTAAAAAAAATCATGAATGGCATCAA
CTCTGAATCAAATCTTTGCAGATGCACCTACTTCTCATTTCCACTGTCACATCATTTTTCCAGATCTCGC
TGCCTGTTATGTGGCCCACAAACCAAGACACGTTTTATGGCCATTAAAGCTGGCTGATCGTCGCCAAACA
CCAAATACATATCAATATGTACATTCGAGAAAGAAGCGATCAAAGAAGCGTCTTCGGGCGAGTAGGAGAA
TGCGGAGGAGAAGGAGAACGAGCTGATCTAGTATCTCTCCACAATCCAATGCCAACTGACCAACTGGCCA
TATTCGGAGCAATTTGAAGCCAATTTCCATCGCCTGGCGATCGCTCCATTCTTGGCTATATGTTTTTCAC
CGTTCCCGGGGCCATTTTCAAAGACTCGTCGGTAAGATAAGATTGTGTCACTCGCTGTCTCTCTTCATTT
GTCGAAGAATGCTGAGGAATTTCGCGATGACGTCGGCGAGTATTTTGAAGAATGAGAATAATTTGTATTT
ATACGAAAATCAGTTAGTGGAATTTTCTACAAAAACATGTTATCTATAGATAATTTTGTTGCAAAATATG
TTGACTATGACAAAGATTGTATGTATATACCTTTAATGTATTCTCATTTTCTTATGTATTTATAATGGCA
ATGATGATACTGATGATATTTTAAGATGATGCCAGACCACAGGCTGATTTCTGCGTCTTTTGCCGAACGC
AGTGCATGTGCGGTTGTTGTTTTTTGGAATAGTTTCAATTTTCGGACTGTCCGCTTTGATTTCAGTTTCT
TGGCTTATTCAAAAAGCAAAGTAAAGCCAAAAAAGCGAGATGGCAATACCAAATGCGGCAAAACGGTAGT
GGAAGGAAAGGGGTGCGGGGCAGCGGAAGGAAGGGTGGGGCGGGGCGTGGCGGGGTCTGTGGCTGGGCGC
GACGTCACCGACGTTGGAGCCACTCCTTTGACCATGTGTGCGTGTGTGTATTATTCGTGTCTCGCCACTC
GCCGGTTGTTTTTTTCTTTTTATCTCGCTCTCTCTAGCGCCATCTCGTACGCATGCTCAACGCACCGCAT
GTTGCCGTGTCCTTTATGCGTCATTTTGGCTCGAAATAGGCAATTATTTAAACAAAGATTAGTCAACGAA
AACGCTAAAATAAATAAGTCTACAATATGGTTACTTATTGCCATGTGTGTGCAGCCAACGATAGCAACAA
AAGCAACAACACAGTGGCTTTCCCTCTTTCACTTTTTGTTTGCAAGCGCGTGCGAGCAAGACGGCACGAC
CGGCAAACGCAATTACGCTGACAAAGAGCAGACGAAGTTTTGGCCGAAAAACATCAAGGCGCCTGATACG
AATGCATTTGCAATAACAATTGCGATATTTAATATTGTTTATGAAGCTGTTTGACTTCAAAACACACAAA
AAAAAAAATAAAACAAATTATTTGAAAGAGAATTAGGAATCGGACAGCTTATCGTTACGGGCTAACAGCA
CACCGAGACGAAATAGCTTACCTGACGTCACAGCCTCTGGAAGAACTGCCGCCAAGCAGAGAGAGAGAGA
AAAAGAGGGAGAGCAGCTTAGACCGCATGTGCTTGTGTGTGAGGCGTCTCTCTCTTCGTCTCCTGTTTGC
GCAAACGCATAGACTGCACTGAGAAAATCGATTACCTATTTTTTATGAATGAATATTTGCACTATTACTA
TTCAAAACTATTAAGATAGCAATCACATTCAATAGCCAAATACTATACCACCTGAGCGATGCAACGAAAT
GATCAATTTGAGCAAAAATGCTGCATATTTAGGACGGCATCATTATAGAAATGCTTCTTGCTGTGTACTT
TTCTCTCGTCTGGCAGCTGTTTCGCCGTTATTGTTAAAACCGGCTTAAGTTAGGTGTGTTTTCTACGACT
AGTGATGCCCCTACTAGAAGATGTGTGTTGCACAAATGTCCCTGAATAACCAATTTGAAGTGCAGATAGC
AGTAAACGTAAGCTAATATGAATATTATTTAACTGTAATGTTTTAATATCGCTGGACATTACTAATAAAC
CCACTATAAACACATGTACATATGTATGTTTTGGCATACAATGAGTAGTTGGGGAAAAAATGTGTAAAAG
CACCGTGACCATCACAGCATAAAGATAACCAGCTGAAGTATCGAATATGAGTAACCCCCAAATTGAATCA
CATGCCGCAACTGATAGGACCCATGGAAGTACACTCTTCATGGCGATATACAAGACACACACAAGCACGA
ACACCCAGTTGCGGAGGAAATTCTCCGTAAATGAAAACCCAATCGGCGAACAATTCATACCCATATATGG
TAAAAGTTTTGAACGCGACTTGAGAGCGGAGAGCATTGCGGCTGATAAGGTTTTAGCGCTAAGCGGGCTT
TATAAAACGGGCTGCGGGACCAGTTTTCATATCACTACCGTTTGAGTTCTTGTGCTGTGTGGATACTCCT
CCCGACACAAAGCCGCTCCATCAGCCAGCAGTCGTCTAATCCAGAGACCCCGGATCGGGGTACCTACTAG
TCCAGTGTGGTGGAATTCCCCCTTTTTCCCTGCAATTACCGTCAGTCGTTGTCATTATTCAGCAGATTAT
ATGGTTTTGCTTATTCCGGACCAGCATCATCATTATCATCATCTTCGGTAAGTTAGACAATCCCATAAAA
AACTGTCCAAGTGAGTAGTGCCACCAAAAGTTAGCCGCGTTGTGGAAAATCCAAAACAAAGACCATCCCA
TATTCAGCCTTTGAGAGTTCCATGCTTCCTTGCATTCAATAGTTATACTCAAGCATATGGAATGTAAAGA
AGTATGGAGCGAAATCTGGCGAGACATCGGAGTTGAAACTAAAACTGAAATTTGATTGAAACAGAAGTAG
AACCGTAATGAAATGAATGAAATATTAACCCGTTTCTACAATCCCTGAATAAAATTATTAATTAATTATA
GAGCGGGCTAATTTTACAATATATATTGATTTTTTTTTGAAGCGTTATTATCCACAAATACCATTCCACA
CAGGCATTAAATCTCGAGTCTAGAGGGCCCTTCGAAGGTAAGCCTATCCCTAACCCTCTCCTCGGTCTCG
ATTCTACGCGTACCGGTCATCATCACCATCACCATTGAGTTTAAACCCGCTGATCAGCCTCGACTGTGCC
TTCTAAGGCCTGAGCTCGCTGATCAGCCTCGATCGAGGATCCAGACATGATAAGATACATTGATGAGTTT
GGACAAACCACAACTAGAATGCAGTGAAAAAAATGCTTTATTTGTGAAATTTGTGATGCTATTGCTTTAT
TTGTAACCATTATAAGCTGCAATAAACAAGTTAACAACAACAATTGCATTCATTTTATGTTTCAGGTTCA
GGGGGAGGTGTGGGAGGTTTTTTAAAGCAAGTAAAACCTCTACAAATGTGGTATGGCTGATTATGATCAG
TCGACCGATGCCCTTGAGAGCCTTCAACCCAGTCAGCTCCTTCCGGTGGGCGCGGGGCATGACTATCGTC
GCCGCACTTATGACTGTCTTCTTTATCATGCAACTCGTAGGACAGGTGCCGGCAGCGCTCTGGGTCATTT
TCGGCGAGGACCGCTTTCGCTGGAGCGCGACGATGATCGGCCTGTCGCTTGCGGTATTCGGAATCTTGCA
CGCCCTCGCTCAAGCCTTCGTCACTGGTCCCGCCACCAAACGTTTCGGCGAGAAGCAGGCCATTATCGCC
GGCATGGCGGCCGACGCGCTGGGCTACGTCTTGCTGGCGTTCGCGACGCGAGGCTGGATGGCCTTCCCCA
TTATGATTCTTCTCGCTTCCGGCGGCATCGGGATGCCCGCGTTGCAGGCCATGCTGTCCAGGCAGGTAGA
TGACGACCATCAGGGACAGCTTCAAGGATCGCTCGCGGCTCTTACCAGCCAGCAAAAGGCCAGGAACCGT
AAAAAGGCCGCGTTGCTGGCGTTTTTCCATAGGCTCCGCCCCCCTGACGAGCATCACAAAAATCGACGCT
CAAGTCAGAGGTGGCGAAACCCGACAGGACTATAAAGATACCAGGCGTTTCCCCCTGGAAGCTCCCTCGT
GCGCTCTCCTGTTCCGACCCTGCCGCTTACCGGATACCTGTCCGCCTTTCTCCCTTCGGGAAGCGTGGCG
CTTTCTCAATGCTCACGCTGTAGGTATCTCAGTTCGGTGTAGGTCGTTCGCTCCAAGCTGGGCTGTGTGC
ACGAACCCCCCGTTCAGCCCGACCGCTGCGCCTTATCCGGTAACTATCGTCTTGAGTCCAACCCGGTAAG
ACACGACTTATCGCCACTGGCAGCAGCCACTGGTAACAGGATTAGCAGAGCGAGGTATGTAGGCGGTGCT
ACAGAGTTCTTGAAGTGGTGGCCTAACTACGGCTACACTAGAAGGACAGTATTTGGTATCTGCGCTCTGC
TGAAGCCAGTTACCTTCGGAAAAAGAGTTGGTAGCTCTTGATCCGGCAAACAAACCACCGCTGGTAGCGG
TGGTTTTTTTGTTTGCAAGCAGCAGATTACGCGCAGAAAAAAAGGATCTCAAGAAGATCCTTTGATCTTT
TCTACGGGGTCTGACGCTCAGTGGAACGAAAACTCACGTTAAGGGATTTTGGTCATGAGATTATCAAAAA
GGATCTTCACCTAGATCCTTTTAAATTAAAAATGAAGTTTTAAATCAATCTAAAGTATATATGAGTAAAC
TTGGTCTGACAGTTACCAATGCTTAATCAGTGAGGCACCTATCTCAGCGATCTGTCTATTTCGTTCATCC
ATAGTTGCCTGACTCCCCGTCGTGTAGATAACTACGATACGGGAGGGCTTACCATCTGGCCCCAGTGCTG
CAATGATACCGCGAGACCCACGCTCACCGGCTCCAGATTTATCAGCAATAAACCAGCCAGCCGGAAGGGC
CGAGCGCAGAAGTGGTCCTGCAACTTTATCCGCCTCCATCCAGTCTATTAATTGTTGCCGGGAAGCTAGA
GTAAGTAGTTCGCCAGTTAATAGTTTGCGCAACGTTGTTGCCATTGCTGCAGGCATCGTGGTGTCACGCT
CGTCGTTTGGTATGGCTTCATTCAGCTCCGGTTCCCAACGATCAAGGCGAGTTACATGATCCCCCATGTT
GTGCAAAAAAGCGGTTAGCTCCTTCGGTCCTCCGATCGTTGTCAGAAGTAAGTTGGCCGCAGTGTTATCA
CTCATGGTTATGGCAGCACTGCATAATTCTCTTACTGTCATGCCATCCGTAAGATGCTTTTCTGTGACTG
GTGAGTACTCAACCAAGTCATTCTGAGAATAGTGTATGCGGCGACCGAGTTGCTCTTGCCCGGCGTCAAC
ACGGGATAATACCGCGCCACATAGCAGAACTTTAAAAGTGCTCATCATTGGAAAACGTTCTTCGGGGCGA
AAACTCTCAAGGATCTTACCGCTGTTGAGATCCAGTTCGATGTAACCCACTCGTGCACCCAACTGATCTT
CAGCATCTTTTACTTTCACCAGCGTTTCTGGGTGAGCAAAAACAGGAAGGCAAAATGCCGCAAAAAAGGG
AATAAGGGCGACACGGAAATGTTGAATACTCATACTCTTCCTTTTTCAATATTATTGAAGCATTTATCAG
GGTTATTGTCTCATGAGCGGATACATATTTGAATGTATTTAGAAAAATAAACAAATAGGGGTTCCGCGCA
CATTTCCCCGAAAAGTGCCACCTGACGTCTAAGAAACCATTATTATCATGACATTAACCTATAAAAATAG
GCGTATCACGAGGCCCTTTCGT
Features (pLannotate 1.2.2; 9 found; start..end, strand, type, name):
     56..2568    +  promoter       Ac5 promoter: Drosophila melanogaster actin 5C promoter
   2810..2885    +  ncRNA          mir-1: Accession: RF00103 - mir-1 microRNA precursor family
   3117..3158    +  CDS            V5 tag: epitope tag from simian virus 5
   3258..3392    -  polyA_signal   SV40 poly(A) signal: SV40 polyadenylation signal
   3415..3499    -  CDS            large T antigen (fragment): large T antigen from SV40 (simian virus 40)
   3500..3970    +  CDS            TcR (fragment): tetracycline efflux protein; tet; confers resistance to tetracycline
   4014..4602    -  rep_origin     ori: high-copy-number ColE1/pMB1/pBR322/pUC origin of replication
   4773..5633    -  CDS            AmpR: β-lactamase; bla; confers resistance to ampicillin, carbenicillin, and related antibiotics
   5634..5738    -  promoter       AmpR promoter: bla
