[The description below was written by a language model from this plasmid's Addgene catalogue record and pLannotate feature annotations shown in this document.]
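Description:
pAc5.1A-Dm-miR-1 is a Drosophila expression plasmid built on the commercial pAc5.1A backbone and designed to overexpress the fly microRNA miR-1 in cultured insect cells. It is propagated in E. coli as a high-copy plasmid through a ColE1/pUC-type origin and selected with ampicillin via the β-lactamase gene and its own promoter. The record lists no selectable marker for Drosophila cells, which fits use by transient transfection. The annotated short fragments of a tetracycline resistance gene and of SV40 large T antigen are non-functional backbone remnants rather than working parts.

The payload is a roughly 480 bp segment of the D. melanogaster mir-1 primary transcript, inserted between EcoRI and XhoI sites that both remain intact. It lies downstream of the strong, constitutive actin 5C (Ac5) promoter, and an SV40 polyadenylation signal follows it. The annotated mir-1 precursor hairpin sits within this insert. The flanking genomic sequence lets the transcript enter the endogenous microRNA processing pathway, so that mature miR-1 is produced by the cell's own machinery. The backbone's V5 epitope tag coding sequence is still present after the cloning site, but it has no role here because the insert is a non-coding RNA rather than an open reading frame.

The associated publication concerns miRNA-mediated gene silencing and the role of decapping enhancers. The plasmid therefore most likely serves as a source of miR-1 co-transfected with reporters carrying miR-1 target sites, to measure repression or decay of the target mRNA, although the record does not describe the assay.
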