Addgene plasmid #22711: pAc5.1A-Dm-miR-1
Depositing lab: Elisa Izaurralde. Depositing organization: Max Planck Institute for Developmental Biology. Publication: Target-specific requirements for enhancers of decapping in miRNA-mediated gene silencing. Eulalio A, Rehwinkel J, Stricker M, Huntzinger E, Yang SF, Doerks T, Dorner S, Bork P, Boutros M, Izaurralde E. Genes Dev. 2007 Oct 15. 21(20):2558-70. 10.1101/gad.443107 PubMed 17901217.
Backbone
  Vector backbone: pAc5.1A
  Backbone manufacturer: Invitrogen
  Backbone size w/o insert (bp): 5348
  Vector type: Drosophila expression
Growth in bacteria
  Bacterial resistance: Ampicillin, 100 μg/mL
  Growth temperature: 37°C
  Growth strain: DH5alpha
  Growth instructions: Dh5 alpha and XL-1 blue
  Copy number: High Copy
Gene/Insert
  Gene/Insert name: micro RNA 1 (alt name: miR-1)
  Species: D. melanogaster (fly); primary transcript
  Insert size (bp): 484
  GenBank ID: NR_001675
  Entrez Gene: mir-1 (a.k.a. Dmel_CR32958, CR32958, Dmel\CR32958, DmiR-1, MiR-1, Mir-1, Mir1, dme-mir-1, dmiR-1, miR-1, miR1, mirR-1, transfrag 8)
  Cloning method: Restriction Enzyme; 5′ cloning site EcoRI (not destroyed); 3′ cloning site XhoI (not destroyed)
  Sequencing primers: 5′ Ac5 forward primer site; 3′ BGH reverse priming site
Terms and licenses: Academic/Nonprofit Terms; Industry Terms: Not Available to Industry
How to cite: pAc5.1A-Dm-miR-1 was a gift from Elisa Izaurralde (Addgene plasmid # 22711 ; http://n2t.net/addgene:22711 ; RRID:Addgene_22711)
