>Addgene plasmid #22711 | pAc5.1A-Dm-miR-1 | addgene partial sequence | sequence record 28623 | 22711 with BGH-rev
GGTACTCATGGTGAGGTGATGATGACCGGTACGCGTAGAATCGAGACCGAGGAGAGGGTTAGGGATAGGC
TTACCTTCGAAGGGCCCTCTAGACTCGAGATTTAATGCCTGTGTGGAATGGTATTTGTGGATAATAACGC
TTCAAAAAAAAATCAATATATATTGTAAAATTAGCCCGCTCTATAATTAATTAATAATTTTATTCAGGGA
TTGTAGAAACGGGTTAATATTTCATTCATTTCATTACGGTTCTACTTCTGTTTCAATCAAATTTCAGTTT
TAGTTTCAACTCCGATGTCTCGCCAGATTTCGCTCCATACTTCTTTACATTCCATATGCTTGAGTATAAC
TATTGAATGCAAGGAAGCATGGAACTCTCAAAGGCTGAATATGGGATGGTCTTTGTTTTGGATTTTCCAC
AACGCGGCTAACTTTTGGTGGCACTACTCACTTGGACAGTTTTTTATGGGATTGTCTAACTTACCGAAGA
TGATGATAATGATGATGCTGGTCCGGAATAAGCAAAACCATATAATCTGCTGAATAATGACAACGACTGA
CGGTAATTGCAGGGAAAAAGGGGGAATTCCACCACACTGGACTAGTAGGTACCCCGATCCGGGGTCTCTG
GATTAGACGACTGCTGGCTGATGGAGCGGCTTTGTGTCGGGAGGAGTATCCCC
